Addgene plasmid #120691: Smp_138060-Cd4-bio-His
Purpose: Expression of recombinant S. mansoni protein
Depositing lab: Gavin Wright. Depositing organization: Wellcome Sanger Institute. Publication: A library of cell-surface and secreted proteins from Schistosoma mansoni identifies early serological markers of infection. Cécile Crosnier, Anna V. Protasio, Gabriel Rinaldi, Shona Wilson, Matthew Berriman, Gavin J. Wright. bioRXiv 10.1101/593616.
Backbone
  Vector backbone: pTT3
  Backbone manufacturer: Yves Durocher, NRC
  Backbone size w/o insert (bp): 6686
  Vector type: Mammalian Expression
Growth in bacteria
  Bacterial resistance: Ampicillin, 100 μg/mL
  Growth temperature: 37°C
  Growth strain: DH5alpha
  Copy number: High Copy
Gene/Insert
  Gene/Insert name: Smp_138060
  Species: Schistosoma mansoni
  Insert size (bp): 370
  Entrez Gene: Smp_138060 (a.k.a. Smp_138060)
  Promoter: CMV
  Tag / fusion protein: ratCd4(d3+4)-bio-6His (C terminal on backbone)
  Cloning method: Restriction Enzyme; 5′ cloning site NotI (not destroyed); 3′ cloning site AscI (not destroyed)
Terms and licenses: Academic/Nonprofit Terms; Industry Terms: Not Available to Industry
How to cite: Smp_138060-Cd4-bio-His was a gift from Gavin Wright (Addgene plasmid # 120691 ; http://n2t.net/addgene:120691 ; RRID:Addgene_120691)
