[The description below was written by a language model from this plasmid's Addgene catalogue record and pLannotate feature annotations shown in this document.]
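Description:
Smp_138060-Cd4-bio-His is a mammalian expression plasmid built on the pTT3 backbone for producing a recombinant Schistosoma mansoni protein in soluble, secreted form. It is maintained in E. coli through a high-copy ColE1/pUC-type origin and an ampicillin resistance gene (β-lactamase). The backbone also carries a fragment of the Epstein-Barr virus oriP, which supports episomal retention in mammalian cells that supply EBNA1, a feature typical of vectors intended for high-yield transient transfection.

Expression is driven by the human CMV immediate-early enhancer and promoter, followed by adenovirus-derived leader and splice elements and a chimeric intron that improve transcript processing. A short antisense match to the adenoviral terminal protein in this region most likely reflects these adenoviral leader sequences rather than a functional coding region. The open reading frame begins with a sequence annotated as a mouse immunoglobulin heavy chain signal peptide fragment, which directs the product into the secretory pathway. The roughly 370 bp Smp_138060 insert sits between retained NotI and AscI sites, so it can be exchanged for other inserts. It is fused at its C terminus to domains 3 and 4 of rat Cd4, a biotinylation ("bio") peptide and a 6xHis tag, and the transcript ends at a rabbit β-globin polyadenylation signal. The insert, bio sequence and His tag are not individually annotated in the feature table, and the tiny VC155, tet promoter and bla(M) hits look like incidental matches.

According to the record, the plasmid belongs to a library of S. mansoni cell-surface and secreted proteins used to identify early serological markers of infection. The tags are suited to His-based purification and to capture through biotin or the Cd4 domains.
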