Features (pLannotate 1.2.2; 19 found; start..end, strand, type, name):
      1..380     +  enhancer       CMV enhancer: human cytomegalovirus immediate early enhancer
    382..581     +  promoter       CMV promoter: human cytomegalovirus (CMV) immediate early promoter
    649..687     +  misc_feature   Ad SA (fragment): adenovirus major late transcript splice acceptor (Friedrich and Soriano, 1991)
    720..929     -  CDS            PTP (fragment): TERM_ADE02 - Experimental evidence at protein level: Swiss-Prot protein existence level 1. Protein covalently bound to the viral DNA that acts as a primer for viral genomic replication by DNA strand displacement. Assembles on the viral origin of replication in an initiation complex with viral polymerase, DBP, host NFIA and host POU2F1/OCT1. During initiation, the polymerase covalently couples the first dCTP with Ser- 580 of pTP. The terminal protein stimulates the template activity over 20 fold compared to protein-free templates. Neo-synthesized viral genomes are linked to two preterminal prot
    960..1049    +  intron         chimeric intron (fragment): chimera between introns from adenovirus and immunoglobulin heavy chain genes
   1068..1114    +  CDS            IgH signal sequence (fragment): signal sequence from the mouse immunoglobulin heavy chain variable region
   1362..1378    +  CDS            VC155 (fragment): C-terminal fragment of mVenus for use in bimolecular fluorescence complementation (BiFC) (Kodama and Hu, 2010)
   1548..2123    +  CDS            Cd4 (fragment): CD4_RAT - Experimental evidence at protein level: Swiss-Prot protein existence level 1. Integral membrane glycoprotein that plays an essential role in the immune response and serves multiple functions in responses against both external and internal offenses. In T-cells, functions primarily as a coreceptor for MHC class II molecule:peptide complex. The antigens presented by class II peptides are derived from extracellular proteins while class I peptides are derived from cytosolic proteins. Interacts simultaneously with the T-cell receptor (TCR) and the MHC class II presented by antigen presenti
   2283..2338    +  polyA_signal   β-globin poly(A) signal: rabbit β-globin polyadenylation signal (Gil and Proudfoot, 1987)
   2852..4533    -  rep_origin     oriP (fragment): Epstein-Barr virus oriP replication origin (Yates et al., 2000)
   4660..4764    +  promoter       AmpR promoter: bla
   4765..5625    +  CDS            AmpR: β-lactamase; bla; confers resistance to ampicillin, carbenicillin, and related antibiotics
   5796..6384    +  rep_origin     ori: high-copy-number ColE1/pMB1/pBR322/pUC origin of replication
   6567..6659    +  CDS            lacI (fragment): lac repressor; lacI; The lac repressor binds to the lac operator to inhibit transcription in E. coli. This inhibition can be relieved by adding lactose or isopropyl-β-D-thiogalactopyranoside (IPTG).
   6672..6693    +  protein_bind   CAP binding site: CAP binding activates transcription in the presence of cAMP. E. coli catabolite activator protein
   6708..6738    +  promoter       lac promoter: promoter for the E. coli lac operon
   6746..6762    +  protein_bind   lac operator: The lac repressor binds to the lac operator to inhibit transcription in E. coli. This inhibition can be relieved by adding lactose or isopropyl-β-D-thiogalactopyranoside (IPTG). lac repressor encoded by lacI
   6832..6848    +  promoter       tet promoter (fragment): E. coli promoter for tetracycline efflux protein gene
   6858..6883    -  CDS            bla(M) (fragment): β-lactamase lacking the signal sequence; bla(M); allows cytosolic expression of β-lactamase
>Addgene plasmid #120691 | Smp_138060-Cd4-bio-His | addgene full sequence | sequence record 234767 | Addgene NGS Result
GACATTGATTATTGACTAGTTATTAATAGTAATCAATTACGGGGTCATTAGTTCATAGCCCATATATGGA
GTTCCGCGTTACATAACTTACGGTAAATGGCCCGCCTGGCTGACCGCCCAACGACCCCCGCCCATTGACG
TCAATAATGACGTATGTTCCCATAGTAACGCCAATAGGGACTTTCCATTGACGTCAATGGGTGGAGTATT
TACGGTAAACTGCCCACTTGGCAGTACATCAAGTGTATCATATGCCAAGTCCGCCCCCTATTGACGTCAA
TGACGGTAAATGGCCCGCCTGGCATTATGCCCAGTACATGACCTTACGGGACTTTCCTACTTGGCAGTAC
ATCTACGTATTAGTCATCGCTATTACCATGGTGATGCGGTTTTGGCAGTACACCAATGGGCGTGGATAGC
GGTTTGACTCACGGGGATTTCCAAGTCTCCACCCCATTGACGTCAATGGGAGTTTGTTTTGGCACCAAAA
TCAACGGGACTTTCCAAAATGTCGTAATAACCCCGCCCCGTTGACGCAAATGGGCGGTAGGCGTGTACGG
TGGGAGGTCTATATAAGCAGAGCTCGTTTAGTGAACCGTCAGATCCTCACTCTCTTCCGCATCGCTGTCT
GCGAGGGCCAGCTGTTGGGCTCGCGGTTGAGGACAAACTCTTCGCGGTCTTTCCAGTACTCTTGGATCGG
AAACCCGTCGGCCTCCGAACGGTACTCCGCCACCGAGGGACCTGAGCGAGTCCGCATCGACCGGATCGGA
AAACCTCTCGAGAAAGGCGTCTAACCAGTCACAGTCGCAAGGTAGGCTGAGCACCGTGGCGGGCGGCAGC
GGGTGGCGGTCGGGGTTGTTTCTGGCGGAGGTGCTGCTGATGATGTAATTAAAGTAGGCGGTCTTGAGAC
GGCGGATGGTCGAGGTGAGGTGTGGCAGGCTTGAGATCCAGCTGTTGGGGTGAGTACTCCCTCTCAAAAG
CGGGCATTACTTCTGCGCTAAGATTGTCAGTTTCCAAAAACGAGGAGGATTTGATATTCACCTGGCCCGA
TCTGGCCATACACTTGAGTGACAATGACATCCACTTTGCCTTTCTCTCCACAGGTGTCCACTCCCAGGTC
CAAGTTTGCCACCATGGAGTTTCAGACCCAGGTACTCATGTCCCTGCTGCTCTGCATGTCTGGTGCGGCC
GCCGCTCAGCAGGAATGCGAGAAGAACTGCAAGGGCGACAACGAGTACGTGTCCCCCAACTGCGGCATCC
TGTGCAGCGGCACCATCGGCCCCCAGACCTTCTACTGCTACCTGGGCTGCAGCCACAACGCCACCAAGCA
GAGCGAGTTCGACAACTGCAAGACCAAGTGCGACGGCGGCGTGCAGCTGACCAAAGAGGCCTGCCTGAGC
AACTGCGGCCTGATCACCACCCACCCCGAGCTGTGTGATGCCGTGTGCGGCGGCAGCCTGTACAACTGCG
ACCAGAAGCACACCGACCCCCGGAAGGATGGCGCCGACGGCAGCGAGGACTTCGATAAGTGCAAGACAAA
ATGCTACAAGATGGCCGGCCAGGGCGCGCCGTCGACCTCCATCACGGCCTATAAGAGTGAGGGGGAGTCA
GCGGAGTTCTCCTTCCCACTCAACCTTGGAGAGGAAAGCCTGCAGGGAGAGTTGAGATGGAAGGCAGAGA
AGGCTCCTTCTTCCCAGTCCTGGATCACCTTCTCCCTAAAGAACCAAAAGGTGTCTGTGCAGAAGTCTAC
TAGCAACCCCAAGTTCCAGCTGTCCGAAACGCTCCCACTCACCCTTCAGATACCCCAGGTCTCCCTTCAG
TTTGCTGGTTCTGGCAACCTGACCCTGACTCTGGACAGAGGGATACTGTATCAGGAAGTGAACCTGGTGG
TGATGAAAGTGACTCAGCCCGACAGCAACACTTTGACCTGTGAGGTGATGGGACCCACCTCACCCAAGAT
GAGACTGATCTTGAAGCAGGAGAATCAGGAGGCCAGGGTCTCCAGGCAGGAGAAAGTGATTCAAGTGCAG
GCCCCTGAAGCAGGGGTGTGGCAATGTCTACTGAGTGAAGGTGAAGAGGTCAAGATGGACTCCAAGATCC
AGGTTTTATCCAAAGGGTTGAATTCCGGCAGCCTGCACCACATCCTGGACGCCCAGAAGATGCTGTGGAA
CCACAGGGACAGGAACCTGCCTCCTCTGGCCCCTCTGGGCCCCCACCACCATCACCACCATTGAGTCTAG
ACACGTGATTAATTAAGGATCCCCCGACCTCGACCTCTGGCTAATAAAGGAAATTTATTTTCATTGCAAT
AGTGTGTTGGAATTTTTTGTGTCTCTCACTCGGAAGGACATATGGGAGGGCAAATCATTTGGTCGAGATC
CCTCGGAGATCTCTAGCTAGAGGATCGATCCCCGCCCCGGACGAACTAAACCTGACTACGACATCTCTGC
CCCTTCTTCGCGGGGCAGTGCATGTAATCCCTTCAGTTGGTTGGTACAACTTGCCAACTGGGCCCTGTTC
CACATGTGACACGGGGGGGGACCAAACACAAAGGGGTTCTCTGACTGTAGTTGACATCCTTATAAATGGA
TGTGCACATTTGCCAACACTGAGTGGCTTTCATCCTGGAGCAGACTTTGCAGTCTGTGGACTGCAACACA
ACATTGCCTTTATGTGTAACTCTTGGCTGAAGCTCTTACACCAATGCTGGGGGACATGTACCTCCCAGGG
GCCCAGGAAGACTACGGGAGGCTACACCAACGTCAATCAGAGGGGCCTGTGTAGCTACCGATAAGCGGAC
CCTCAAGAGGGCATTAGCAATAGTGTTTATAAGGCCCCCTTGTTAACCCTAAACGGGTAGCATATGCTTC
CCGGGTAGTAGTATATACTATCCAGACTAACCCTAATTCAATAGCATATGTTACCCAACGGGAAGCATAT
GCTATCGAATTAGGGTTAGTAAAAGGGTCCTAAGGAACAGCGATATCTCCCACCCCATGAGCTGTCACGG
TTTTATTTACATGGGGTCAGGATTCCACGAGGGTAGTGAACCATTTTAGTCACAAGGGCAGTGGCTGAAG
ATCAAGGAGCGGGCAGTGAACTCTCCTGAATCTTCGCCTGCTTCTTCATTCTCCTTCGTTTAGCTAATAG
AATAACTGCTGAGTTGTGAACAGTAAGGTGTATGTGAGGTGCTCGAAAACAAGGTTTCAGGTGACGCCCC
CAGAATAAAATTTGGACGGGGGGTTCAGTGGTGGCATTGTGCTATGACACCAATATAACCCTCACAAACC
CCTTGGGCAATAAATACTAGTGTAGGAATGAAACATTCTGAATATCTTTAACAATAGAAATCCATGGGGT
GGGGACAAGCCGTAAAGACTGGATGTCCATCTCACACGAATTTATGGCTATGGGCAACACATAATCCTAG
TGCAATATGATACTGGGGTTATTAAGATGTGTCCCAGGCAGGGACCAAGACAGGTGAACCATGTTGTTAC
ACTCTATTTGTAACAAGGGGAAAGAGAGTGGACGCCGACAGCAGCGGACTCCACTGGTTGTCTCTAACAC
CCCCGAAAATTAAACGGGGCTCCACGCCAATGGGGCCCATAAACAAAGACAAGTGGCCACTCTTTTTTTT
GAAATTGTGGAGTGGGGGCACGCGTCAGCCCCCACACGCCGCCCTGCGGTTTTGGACTGTAAAATAAGGG
TGTAATAACTTGGCTGATTGTAACCCCGCTAACCACTGCGGTCAAACCACTTGCCCACAAAACCACTAAT
GGCACCCCGGGGAATACCTGCATAAGTAGGTGGGCGGGCCAAGATAGGGGCGCGATTGCTGCGATCTGGA
GGACAAATTACACACACTTGCGCCTGAGCGCCAAGCACAGGGTTGTTGGTCCTCATATTCACGAGGTCGC
TGAGAGCACGGTGGGCTAATGTTGCCATGGGTAGCATATACTACCCAAATATCTGGATAGCATATGCTAT
CCTAATCTATATCTGGGTAGCATAGGCTATCCTAATCTATATCTGGGTAGCATATGCTATCCTAATCTAT
ATCTGGGTAGTATATGCTATCCTAATTTATATCTGGGTAGCATAGGCTATCCTAATCTATATCTGGGTAG
CATATGCTATCCTAATCTATATCTGGGTAGTATATGCTATCCTAATCTGTATCCGGGTAGCATATGCTAT
CCTAATAGAGATTAGGGTAGTATATGCTATCCTAATTTATATCTGGGTAGCATATACTACCCAAATATCT
GGATAGCATATGCTATCCTAATCTATATCTGGGTAGCATATGCTATCCTAATCTATATCTGGGTAGCATA
GGCTATCCTAATCTATATCTGGGTAGCATATGCTATCCTAATCTATATCTGGGTAGTATATGCTATCCTA
ATTTATATCTGGGTAGCATAGGCTATCCTAATCTATATCTGGGTAGCATATGCTATCCTAATCTATATCT
GGGTAGTATATGCTATCCTAATCTGTATCCGGGTAGCATATGCTATCCTCATGATAAGCTGTCAAACATG
AGAATTTTCTTGAAGACGAAAGGGCCTCGTGATACGCCTATTTTTATAGGTTAATGTCATGATAATAATG
GTTTCTTAGACGTCAGGTGGCACTTTTCGGGGAAATGTGCGCGGAACCCCTATTTGTTTATTTTTCTAAA
TACATTCAAATATGTATCCGCTCATGAGACAATAACCCTGATAAATGCTTCAATAATATTGAAAAAGGAA
GAGTATGAGTATTCAACATTTCCGTGTCGCCCTTATTCCCTTTTTTGCGGCATTTTGCCTTCCTGTTTTT
GCTCACCCAGAAACGCTGGTGAAAGTAAAAGATGCTGAAGATCAGTTGGGTGCACGAGTGGGTTACATCG
AACTGGATCTCAACAGCGGTAAGATCCTTGAGAGTTTTCGCCCCGAAGAACGTTTTCCAATGATGAGCAC
TTTTAAAGTTCTGCTATGTGGCGCGGTATTATCCCGTGTTGACGCCGGGCAAGAGCAACTCGGTCGCCGC
ATACACTATTCTCAGAATGACTTGGTTGAGTACTCACCAGTCACAGAAAAGCATCTTACGGATGGCATGA
CAGTAAGAGAATTATGCAGTGCTGCCATAACCATGAGTGATAACACTGCGGCCAACTTACTTCTGACAAC
GATCGGAGGACCGAAGGAGCTAACCGCTTTTTTGCACAACATGGGGGATCATGTAACTCGCCTTGATCGT
TGGGAACCGGAGCTGAATGAAGCCATACCAAACGACGAGCGTGACACCACGATGCCTGCAGCAATGGCAA
CAACGTTGCGCAAACTATTAACTGGCGAACTACTTACTCTAGCTTCCCGGCAACAATTAATAGACTGGAT
GGAGGCGGATAAAGTTGCAGGACCACTTCTGCGCTCGGCCCTTCCGGCTGGCTGGTTTATTGCTGATAAA
TCTGGAGCCGGTGAGCGTGGGTCTCGCGGTATCATTGCAGCACTGGGGCCAGATGGTAAGCCCTCCCGTA
TCGTAGTTATCTACACGACGGGGAGTCAGGCAACTATGGATGAACGAAATAGACAGATCGCTGAGATAGG
TGCCTCACTGATTAAGCATTGGTAACTGTCAGACCAAGTTTACTCATATATACTTTAGATTGATTTAAAA
CTTCATTTTTAATTTAAAAGGATCTAGGTGAAGATCCTTTTTGATAATCTCATGACCAAAATCCCTTAAC
GTGAGTTTTCGTTCCACTGAGCGTCAGACCCCGTAGAAAAGATCAAAGGATCTTCTTGAGATCCTTTTTT
TCTGCGCGTAATCTGCTGCTTGCAAACAAAAAAACCACCGCTACCAGCGGTGGTTTGTTTGCCGGATCAA
GAGCTACCAACTCTTTTTCCGAAGGTAACTGGCTTCAGCAGAGCGCAGATACCAAATACTGTTCTTCTAG
TGTAGCCGTAGTTAGGCCACCACTTCAAGAACTCTGTAGCACCGCCTACATACCTCGCTCTGCTAATCCT
GTTACCAGTGGCTGCTGCCAGTGGCGATAAGTCGTGTCTTACCGGGTTGGACTCAAGACGATAGTTACCG
GATAAGGCGCAGCGGTCGGGCTGAACGGGGGGTTCGTGCACACAGCCCAGCTTGGAGCGAACGACCTACA
CCGAACTGAGATACCTACAGCGTGAGCTATGAGAAAGCGCCACGCTTCCCGAAGGGAGAAAGGCGGACAG
GTATCCGGTAAGCGGCAGGGTCGGAACAGGAGAGCGCACGAGGGAGCTTCCAGGGGGAAACGCCTGGTAT
CTTTATAGTCCTGTCGGGTTTCGCCACCTCTGACTTGAGCGTCGATTTTTGTGATGCTCGTCAGGGGGGC
GGAGCCTATGGAAAAACGCCAGCAACGCGGCCTTTTTACGGTTCCTGGCCTTTTGCTGGCCTTTTGCTCA
CATGTTCTTTCCTGCGTTATCCCCTGATTCTGTGGATAACCGTATTACCGCCTTTGAGTGAGCTGATACC
GCTCGCCGCAGCCGAACGACCGAGCGCAGCGAGTCAGTGAGCGAGGAAGCGGAAGAGCGCCCAATACGCA
AACCGCCTCTCCCCGCGCGTTGGCCGATTCATTAATGCAGCTGGCACGACAGGTTTCCCGACTGGAAAGC
GGGCAGTGAGCGCAACGCAATTAATGTGAGTTAGCTCACTCATTAGGCACCCCAGGCTTTACACTTTATG
CTTCCGGCTCGTATGTTGTGTGGAATTGTGAGCGGATAACAATTTCACACAGGAAACAGCTATGACCATG
ATTACGCCAAGCTCTAGCTAGAGGTCGACCAATTCTCATGTTTGACAGCTTATCATCGCAGATCCGGGCA
ACGTTGTTGCCATTGCTGCAGGCGCAGAACTGGTAGGTATGGAAGATCTATACATTGAATCAATATTGGC
AATTAGCCATATTAGTCATTGGTTATATAGCATAAATCAATATTGGCTATTGGCCATTGCATACGTTGTA
TCTATATCATAATATGTACATTTATATTGGCTCATGTCCAATATGACCGCCATGTT
